>Addgene plasmid #83085 | TET-pLKO.1 PURO shGFP | addgene partial sequence | sequence record 161194 | H1 5'-tcgctatgtgttctgggaaa-3'
ATAGAGACTTATAAGTTCCCTATCAGTGATAGAGACACCGGGCAAGCTGACCCTGAAGTTCATCTGCAGA
TGAACTTCAGGGTC
